>Addgene plasmid #16072 | pEGFP-C1 beta-catenin Y654F | addgene full sequence | sequence record 193166 | Addgene NGS Result
AATGGGCGGAACTGGGCGGAGTTAGGGGCGGGATGGGCGGAGTTAGGGGCGGGACTATGGTTGCTGACTA
ATTGAGATGCATGCTTTGCATACTTCTGCCTGCTGGGGAGCCTGGGGACTTTCCACACCTGGTTGCTGAC
TAATTGAGATGCATGCTTTGCATACTTCTGCCTGCTGGGGAGCCTGGGGACTTTCCACACCCTAACTGAC
ACACATTCCACAGCTGGTTCTTTCCGCCTCAGGACTCTTCCTTTTTCAATATTATTGAAGCATTTATCAG
GGTTATTGTCTCATGAGCGGATACATATTTGAATGTATTTAGAAAAATAAACAAATAGGGGTTCCGCGCA
CATTTCCCCGAAAAGTGCCACCTG
[124 nt withheld, positions 375-498]
C
[91 nt withheld, positions 500-590]
A
[49 nt withheld, positions 592-640]
CCTTTGACGTTGGAGTCCACGTTCTTT
[37 nt withheld, positions 668-704]
ACCCTATCTCGGTCTATTCTTTTGATTTATAAGGGATTTTGCCGATTTCGGCCTATTGGTTAAAAAATGA
GCTGATTTAACAAAAATTTAACGCGAATTTTAACAAAATATTAACGCTTACAATTTACGCGTTAAGATAC
ATTGATGAGTTTGGACAAACCACAACTAGAATGCAGTGAAAAAAATGCTTTATTTGTGAAATTTGTGATG
CTATTGCTTTATTTGTAACCATTATAAGCTGCAATAAACAAGTTAACAACAACAATTGCATTCATTTTAT
GTTTCAGGTTCAGGGGGAGGTGTGGGAGGTTTTTTAAAGCAAGTAAAACCTCTACAAATGTGGTATGGCT
GATTATGATCAGTTATCTAGATCCGGTGGATCCCGGGCCCGCGGTACCGTCGACTGCAGAATTCCGACAG
AGATTTAAAAAAAATAATAAATTTTTAACAAGCAAGGCTAGGGTTTGATAAATTCCATCTTGCAATTCAT
TCTTGTGCATTCCTCGTTTCTTGAATCACTCCCAAAATCCATTTGTATTATTACTCCTCGACCAAAAAGG
ACCAGAACAAAAAGTTTACTTCAATTGTTCCCATAGGAAACTCAGCTTGGTTAGTGTGTCAGGCACTTTC
TGAAATACTAGCCCACCCCTCGAGCCCTCTCAGCAACTCTACAGGCCAATCAATGCAAGTTCATTCAGAT
GATACAGCTAAAGGATGATTTACAGGTCAGTATCGAACCAGGCCAACTGATTACTGTCACCTGGAGGCAG
CCCATCCATAAGGTCCTGGGCATGGCCAAGATCTGGCAGACCATCAACTGGGTAGTCAGCACCAGGGTGG
TGGCCACCCATTTCATGTTCCATCATAGGGTCCATACCCAAGGCATCCTGACCGTATCCGCCAGAGTGGA
AAGAACGGTAGCTAGGATCATCTGGGCGGTATCCAAGAGGTTCTCCCTGGGCACCAATGTCAAGTCCAAG
ATCCGCTGTCTCGTTCCAAGCCATTGGCTCAGTCCGGAACAGAGAGCTTGTCAGTTCAACTGAAAGTCGC
TTCTTGTAGTCTTGTGGTTTGTCCTCCGACATTCTGAACAGCACTGCAGCTGCAAATGTTGCACCACCCT
CATTCCTGGAATGAAGCAGTTCTGTTAAAGGGGCAGTTGCACCTTCAGCTTCAATTGCTTCAGCTGCTTC
CTTGTCTTGAGCAAGTTCACAAAGTACACCCGCAGCTACTCTCTGGATATTCTCAATGGGGGAGTACAAC
AACTGCACAAATAGTGGAATGGTATTTAGACCCCTGATTACAATTCGATTGTGAACATCACGTGCAAGAA
TATGCAGGGCTCCAGTACAGCCCTCAACGATTTCCTCCATGCGCACACCCTCCACAAACTGCTGTTGCGT
TCCACCCATGGAAGTACGTCGCTGGGTATCTTGATGTGCTCTAACCAGCAGCTGAACTAGCCGTGGGATA
GCACCTTGTTCACGCAGTGGGGCATGGTTTGCGGGGCAGAGCGCGAGATTGCGAATCAACCCAACAGTAG
CCTTGATCAAAGGCCAGTGTGACGGTGGGTGCAACAGTTTAACCACCACTGGGAGTCCGTAATGGAGACG
TACTGCATTTTGAGCCATTTCAGCTTCCTGATGTCTGCTGGTGAGGTGACGGAGCGCACAAATAGCAGGT
TCTGTGATGTCTTCCCTGTCTCCAGCCCGAAGAACTGTGCGCACAAGAGCCTCGATGCCACCAACCTGGC
AGACCATCATCTTGTTCTTGTAATTGTTGCAAGTAAGGTTAGAAAGGATTCCGGCAGCGCAAGTCACAAC
ATTAATGTCATCTGATCCTAAAAGCTGAACAAGAGTTCCTAGAAGGCCTTCCATTCCCTCCTGCTTGGTT
GCTGCATCTGACAAATTTCTCAGGGTCCAGAGACAGTTCTGGACAAGACGCTGGCTTGGATCTGTAAGGT
GGAGTCCTAAAGCTTGCATCCCACCAGCCTCAACAATAGCAGGTTTGTTGCTGGAGCAGACTGACAACAC
CTTCAGCACCCTACTTGTGGTCCACAATAGTTTCTCATAAGTGTAGGTCCTCATTATGTTTACTAGAGCT
TGGGGTCCACCGCTTGCCAGAATAATCAGCTTACTTTCTTGATTGCCATAGGCTAAAATCTGAAGACAGT
CTGTCGTGATGGCCAAGAATTTCACATTTGTCTTGTTGAGCAGGGCAACCATTTTTTGCAGCCCTCCAGC
CAGACGGACAGCCATTTTGGCTCCCTCCTGATGTAACAGGAGATTGTGAAGAGTAGTAATGGCATAGAAC
AACACAGAATCCACCGGAGACCCAAGCATTTTAACCAACGCAGGGATGCCTCCTGATTTGAAGATTGCCA
ACAAGCCTTCACGGTGATGTGAGAGATTGTGTAGTGTGCCTGCAGTACAGCGGGCTGTTTCCACATCGTT
TGTATTTTGCATGGTACGCACAATTGCAGATACCATTTGAGGAGACCTCATAATAGCATGGCGAGATGCT
TCCTTTTTGGATAGCTGATGAACCATAACCGCAGCCTTGTTTACCACCACCTGGTCCTCATCATTCAACA
GTTTGGTCAGTTCTGGGATTGCACGAGTTGCAAGTTCAGCATCATCCTGATAGTTTATCAAATTAACAAC
AGCATGTTTTAGCATCTGGGATGGCTCAGCCAGGCGCTGCACATTAGTTGGATGGGCAGCATCAAATTGT
GTGGATGGGATTTGCATTCCTTCATCCAGTGTTTCGGGGAACATAGCTGCACGCACTCTCTGAGCTCTAG
TCATTGCATATTGACCATCAATATCAGCAACTTGCTCCTGGGTAAAGGACTGAGAGAACCCTTGCTCCCA
CTCATACAGGACTTGCGTTGTGTCCACATCTTCCTCTTCAGGATTTCCTTTGCCACTCAAAGAGGGAGCA
GTTGTCGTGGCACCGGAATGGATACCAGAGTCCAGATATGACTGCTGCTGCCAATGACTGACTGCAGCTT
TTCTGTCTGGCTCCATGGCCATATCCAACTCCATCAAGTCAGCTTGGGTTGCCAGGATCCCGGACTTGTA
CAGCTCGTCCATGCCGAGAGTGATCCCGGCGGCGGTCACGAACTCCAGCAGGACCATGTGATCGCGCTTC
TCGTTGGGGTCTTTGCTCAGGGCGGACTGGGTGCTCAGGTAGTGGTTGTCGGGCAGCAGCACGGGGCCGT
CGCCGATGGGGGTGTTCTGCTGGTAGTGGTCGGCGAGCTGCACGCTGCCGTCCTCGATGTTGTGGCGGAT
CTTGAAGTTCACCTTGATGCCGTTCTTCTGCTTGTCGGCCATGATATAGACGTTGTGGCTGTTGTAGTTG
TACTCCAGCTTGTGCCCCAGGATGTTGCCGTCCTCCTTGAAGTCGATGCCCTTCAGCTCGATGCGGTTCA
CCAGGGTGTCGCCCTCGAACTTCACCTCGGCGCGGGTCTTGTAGTTGCCGTCGTCCTTGAAGAAGATGGT
GCGCTCCTGGACGTAGCCTTCGGGCATGGCGGACTTGAAGAAGTCGTGCTGCTTCATGTGGTCGGGGTAG
CGGCTGAAGCACTGCACGCCGTAGGTCAGGGTGGTCACGAGGGTGGGCCAGGGCACGGGCAGCTTGCCGG
TGGTGCAGATGAACTTCAGGGTCAGCTTGCCGTAGGTGGCATCGCCCTCGCCCTCGCCGGACACGCTGAA
CTTGTGGCCGTTTACGTCGCCGTCCAGCTCGACCAGGATGGGCACCACCCCGGTGAACAGCTCCTCGCCC
TTGCTCACCATGGTGGCGACCGGTAGCGCTAGCGGATCTGACGGTTCACTAAACCAGCTCTGCTTATATA
GACCTCCCACCGTACACGCCTACCGCCCATTTGCGTCAATGGGGCGGAGTTGTTACGACATTTTGGAAAG
TCCCGTTGATTTTGGTGCCAAAACAAACTCCCATTGACGTCAATGGGGTGGAGACTTGGAAATCCCCGTG
AGTCAAACCGCTATCCACGCCCATTGATGTACTGCCAAAACCGCATCACCATGGTAATAGCGATGACTAA
TACGTAGATGTACTGCCAAGTAGGAAAGTCCCATAAGGTCATGTACTGGGCATAATGCCAGGCGGGCCAT
TTACCGTCATTGACGTCAATAGGGGGCGTACTTGGCATATGATACACTTGATGTACTGCCAAGTGGGCAG
TTTACCGTAAATACTCCACCCATTGACGTCAATGGAAAGTCCCTATTGGCGTTACTATGGGAACATACGT
CATTATTGACGTCAATGGGCGGGGGTCGTTGGGCGGTCAGCCAGGCGGGCCATTTACCGTAAGTTATGTA
ACGCGGAACTCCATATATGGGCTATGAACTAATGACCCCGTAATTGATTACTATTAATAACTAATGCATG
GCGGTAATACGGTTATCCACAGAATCAGGGGATAACGCAGGAAAGAACATGTGAGCAAAAGGCCAGCAAA
AGGCCAGGAACCGTAAAAAGGCCGCGTTGCTGGCGTTTTTCCATAGGCTCCGCCCCCCTGACGAGCATCA
CAAAAATCGACGCTCAAGTCAGAGGTGGCGAAACCCGACAGGACTATAAAGATACCAGGCGTTTCCCCCT
GGAAGCTCCCTCGTGCGCTCTCCTGTTCCGACCCTGCCGCTTACCGGATACCTGTCCGCCTTTCTCCCTT
CGGGAAGCGTGGCGCTTTCTCATAGCTCACGCTGTAGGTATCTCAGTTCGGTGTAGGTCGTTCGCTCCAA
GCTGGGCTGTGTGCACGAACCCCCCGTTCAGCCCGACCGCTGCGCCTTATCCGGTAACTATCGTCTTGAG
TCCAACCCGGTAAGACACGACTTATCGCCACTGGCAGCAGCCACTGGTAACAGGATTAGCAGAGCGAGGT
ATGTAGGCGGTGCTACAGAGTTCTTGAAGTGGTGGCCTAACTACGGCTACACTAGAAGAACAGTATTTGG
TATCTGCGCTCTGCTGAAGCCAGTTACCTTCGGAAAAAGAGTTGGTAGCTCTTGATCCGGCAAACAAACC
ACCGCTGGTAGCGGTGGTTTTTTTGTTTGCAAGCAGCAGATTACGCGCAGAAAAAAAGGATCTCAAGAAG
ATCCTTTGATCTTTTCTACGGGGTCTGACGCTCAGTGGAACGAAAACTCACGTTAAGGGATTTTGGTCAT
GAGATTATCAAAAAGGATCTTCACCTAGATCCTTTTAAATTAAAAATGAAGTTTTAAATCAATCTAAAGT
ATATATGAGTAACCTGAGGCTATGGCAGGGCCTGCCGCCCCGACGTTGGCTGCGAGCCCTGGGCCTTCAC
CCGAACTTGGGGGGTGGGGTGGGGAAAAGGAAGAAACGCGGGCGTATTGGCCCCAATGGGGTCTCGGTGG
GGTATCGACAGAGTGCCAGCCCTGGGACCGAACCCCGCGTTTATGAACAAACGACCCAACACCGTGCGTT
TTATTCTGTCTTTTTATTGCCGTCATAGCGCGGGTTCCTTCCGGTATTGTCTCCTTCCGTGTTTCAGTTA
GCCTCCCCCTAGGGTGGGCGAAGAACTCCAGCATGAGATCCCCGCGCTGGAGGATCATCCAGCCGGCGTC
CCGGAAAACGATTCCGAAGCCCAACCTTTCATAGAAGGCGGCGGTGGAATCGAAATCTCGTGATGGCAGG
TTGGGCGTCGCTTGGTCGGTCATTTCGAACCCCAGAGTCCCGCTCAGAAGAACTCGTCAAGAAGGCGATA
GAAGGCGATGCGCTGCGAATCGGGAGCGGCGATACCGTAAAGCACGAGGAAGCGGTCAGCCCATTCGCCG
CCAAGCTCTTCAGCAATATCACGGGTAGCCAACGCTATGTCCTGATAGCGGTCCGCCACACCCAGCCGGC
CACAGTCGATGAATCCAGAAAAGCGGCCATTTTCCACCATGATATTCGGCAAGCAGGCATCGCCATGGGT
CACGACGAGATCCTCGCCGTCGGGCATGCTCGCCTTGAGCCTGGCGAACAGTTCGGCTGGCGCGAGCCCC
TGATGCTCTTCGTCCAGATCATCCTGATCGACAAGACCGGCTTCCATCCGAGTACGTGCTCGCTCGATGC
GATGTTTCGCTTGGTGGTCGAATGGGCAGGTAGCCGGATCAAGCGTATGCAGCCGCCGCATTGCATCAGC
CATGATGGATACTTTCTCGGCAGGAGCAAGGTGAGATGACAGGAGATCCTGCCCCGGCACTTCGCCCAAT
AGCAGCCAGTCCCTTCCCGCTTCAGTGACAACGTCGAGCACAGCTGCGCAAGGAACGCCCGTCGTGGCCA
GCCACGATAGCCGCGCTGCCTCGTCTTGCAGTTCATTCAGGGCACCGGACAGGTCGGTCTTGACAAAAAG
AACCGGGCGCCCCTGCGCTGACAGCCGGAACACGGCGGCATCAGAGCAGCCGATTGTCTGTTGTGCCCAG
TCATAGCCGAATAGCCTCTCCACCCAAGCGGCCGGAGAACCTGCGTGCAATCCATCTTGTTCAATCATGC
GAAACGATCCTCATCCTGTCTCTTGATCGATCTTTGCAAAAGCCTAGGCCTCCAAAAAAGCCTCCTCACT
ACTTCTGGAATAGCTCAGAGGCCGAGGCGGCCTCGGCCTCTGCATAAATAAAAAAAATTAGTCAGCCATG
GGGCGGAG
Features (pLannotate 1.2.2; 15 found; start..end, strand, type, name):
    244..348     -  promoter       AmpR promoter: bla
    375..803     +  rep_origin     f1 ori (sequence partly withheld): f1 bacteriophage origin of replication; arrow indicates direction of (+) strand synthesis
    837..958     -  polyA_signal   SV40 poly(A) signal: SV40 polyadenylation signal
    981..1065    -  CDS            large T antigen (fragment): large T antigen from SV40 (simian virus 40)
   1082..1118    -  misc_feature   MCS (fragment): multiple cloning site
   1427..3769    -  CDS            CTNNB1: CTNB1_BOVIN - Experimental evidence at protein level: Swiss-Prot protein existence level 1. Key downstream component of the canonical Wnt signaling pathway (By similarity). In the absence of Wnt, forms a complex with AXIN1, AXIN2, APC, CSNK1A1 and GSK3B that promotes phosphorylation on N-terminal Ser and Thr residues and ubiquitination of CTNNB1 via BTRC and its subsequent degradation by the proteasome. In the presence of Wnt ligand, CTNNB1 is not ubiquitinated and accumulates in the nucleus, where it acts as a coactivator for transcription factors of the TCF/LEF family, leading to activate Wn
   3779..4495    -  CDS            EGFP: EGFP is a basic (constitutively fluorescent) green fluorescent protein published in 1996, derived from Aequorea victoria. It is reported to be a rapidly-maturing weak dimer with moderate acid sensitivity.
   4540..4743    -  promoter       CMV promoter: human cytomegalovirus (CMV) immediate early promoter
   4744..5047    -  enhancer       CMV enhancer: human cytomegalovirus immediate early enhancer
   5222..5810    -  rep_origin     ori: high-copy-number ColE1/pMB1/pBR322/pUC origin of replication
   6032..6048    +  polyA_signal   bGH poly(A) signal (fragment): bovine growth hormone polyadenylation signal
   6139..6186    -  polyA_signal   HSV TK poly(A) signal: herpes simplex virus thymidine kinase polyadenylation signal (Cole and Stacy, 1985)
   6245..6397    -  CDS            ble (fragment): BLE_KLEPN - Experimental evidence at protein level: Swiss-Prot protein existence level 1. Binding protein with a strong affinity to the bleomycin family of antibiotics. Binds to CL990; an antimitotic-antibiotic compound. From Klebsiella pneumoniae.
   6418..7212    -  CDS            NeoR/KanR: aminoglycoside phosphotransferase from Tn5; aph(3')-II (or nptII); confers resistance to neomycin, kanamycin, and G418 (Geneticin®)
   7247..242     -  promoter       SV40 promoter (across the origin): SV40 enhancer and early promoter
