[The description below was written by a language model from this plasmid's Addgene catalogue record and pLannotate feature annotations shown in this document.]
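Description:
pEGFP-C1 beta-catenin Y654F is a mammalian expression plasmid built on the Clontech pEGFP-C1 backbone, carrying chicken (G. gallus) beta-catenin (CTNNB1) fused in frame to the C-terminus of EGFP. The sequenced record is about 7.4 kb. The fusion is driven by the human cytomegalovirus immediate-early enhancer and promoter and terminated by the SV40 polyadenylation signal, giving strong constitutive expression of an N-terminally EGFP-tagged protein in transfected cells. The roughly 2.3 kb insert was placed into the multiple cloning site by restriction cloning, with the 5′ junction site destroyed and the 3′ EcoRI site retained; a remnant of the MCS lies downstream of the coding sequence.

The plasmid replicates in E. coli at high copy from a pUC-type ColE1 origin and also carries an f1 origin. A single Tn5 NeoR/KanR (aminoglycoside phosphotransferase) cassette serves both hosts. A bacterial bla-type promoter drives kanamycin resistance, while the SV40 enhancer/early promoter and HSV TK poly(A) signal allow G418 selection of stable mammalian lines. The short ble, bGH poly(A) and large T antigen fragments in the annotation look like partial matches within backbone sequence rather than functional elements.

The Y654F substitution replaces a tyrosine with a non-phosphorylatable phenylalanine, and the depositor describes the protein as a phosphorylation-prevented mutant. The associated work examined activity-dependent redistribution of beta-catenin into neuronal spines, so the construct suits live imaging of beta-catenin localization when phosphorylation at this residue is blocked. Repository quality-control sequencing also found four additional amino-acid differences (L95R, S96A, G636A and V651G), which users should bear in mind.
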