Addgene plasmid #16072: pEGFP-C1 beta-catenin Y654F
Depositing lab: Erin Schuman. Depositing organization: California Institute of Technology. Publication: Depolarization drives beta-Catenin into neuronal spines promoting changes in synaptic structure and function. Murase S, Mosser E, Schuman EM. Neuron. 2002 Jul 3. 35(1):91-105. 10.1016/S0896-6273(02)00764-X PubMed 12123611.
Backbone
  Vector backbone: pEGFP-C1
  Backbone manufacturer: Clontech
  Backbone size w/o insert (bp): 4700
  Vector type: Mammalian Expression
  Selectable markers: Neomycin (select with G418)
Growth in bacteria
  Bacterial resistance: Kanamycin, 50 μg/mL
  Growth temperature: 37°C
  Growth strain: DH5alpha
  Copy number: High Copy
Gene/Insert
  Gene/Insert name: beta-catenin
  Species: G. gallus (chicken)
  Insert size (bp): 2345
  Mutation: Y654F, *(see below)
  Entrez Gene: CTNNB1 (a.k.a. CHBCAT)
  Tag / fusion protein: EGFP (N terminal on backbone)
  Cloning method: Restriction Enzyme; 5′ cloning site BspE1/BamHI (destroyed during cloning); 3′ cloning site EcoRI (not destroyed)
  Sequencing primers: 5′ EGFP-C
Terms and licenses: Academic/Nonprofit Terms; Industry Terms: Not Available to Industry
Depositor comments: Phosphorylation-prevented mutant of beta catenin. *Note: In addition to the described mutation, Addgene's quality control sequencing finds the following polymorphisms: L95R, S96A, G636A, and V651G.
How to cite: pEGFP-C1 beta-catenin Y654F was a gift from Erin Schuman (Addgene plasmid # 16072 ; http://n2t.net/addgene:16072 ; RRID:Addgene_16072)
