>Addgene plasmid #16072 | pEGFP-C1 beta-catenin Y654F | addgene partial sequence | sequence record 22427 | SV40pA-R 5'-GAAATTTGTGATGCTATTGC-3'
ACAATTGCATTCATTTTATGTTTCAGGTTCAGGGGGAGGTGTGGGAGGTTTTTTAAAGCAAGTAAAACCT
CTACAAATGTGGTATGGCTGATTATGATCAGTTATCTAGATCCGGTGGATCCCGGGCCCGCGGTACCGTC
GACTGCAGAATTCCGACAGAGATTTAAAAAAAATAATAAATTTTTAACAAGCAAGGCTAGGGTTTGATAA
ATTCCATCTTGCAATTCATTCTTGTGCATTCCTCGTTTCTTGAATCACTCCCAAAATCCATTTGTATTAT
TACTCCTCGACCAAAAAGGACCAGAACAAAAAGTTTACTTCAATTGTTCCCATAGGAAACTCAGCTTGGT
TAGTGTGTCAGGCACTTTCTGAAATACTAGCCCACCCCTCGAGCCCTCTCAGCAACTCTACAGGCCAATC
AATGCAAGTTCATTCAGATGATACAGCTAAAGGATGATTTACAGGTCAGTATCGAACCAGGCCAACTGAT
TACTGTCACCTGGAGGCAGCCCATCCATAAGGTCCTGGGCATGGCCAAGATCTGGCAGACCATCAACTGG
GTAGTCAGCACCAGGGTGGTGGCCACCCATTTCATGTTCCATCATAGGGTCCATACCCAAGGCATCCTGA
CCGTATCCGCCAGAGTGGAAAGAACGGTAGCTAGGATCATCTGGGCGGTATCCAAGAGGTTCTCCCTGGG
CACCAATGTCAAGTCCAAGATCCGCTGTCTCGTT
