>Addgene plasmid #16072 | pEGFP-C1 beta-catenin Y654F | addgene partial sequence | sequence record 73791 | EGFP-C 5'-CATGGTCCTGCTGGAGTTCGTG-3'
CTGTACAGTCCGGGATCCTGGCAACCCAAGCTGACTTGATGGAGTTGGATATGGCCATGGAGCCAGACAG
AAAAGCTGCAGTCAGTCATTGGCAGCAGCAGTCATATCTGGACTCTGGTATCCATTCCGGTGCCACGACA
ACTGCTCCCTCTTTGAGTGGCAAAGGAAATCCTGAAGAGGAAGATGTGGACACAACGCAAGTCCTGTATG
AGTGGGAGCAAGGGTTCTCTCAGTCCTTTACCCAGGAGCAAGTTGCTGATATTGATGGTCAATATGCAAT
GACTAGAGCTCAGAGAGTGCGTGCAGCTATGTTCCCCGAAACACTGGATGAAGGAATGCAAATCCCATCC
ACACAATTTGATGCTGCCCATCCAACTAATGTGCAGCGCCTGGCTGAGCCATCCCAGATGCTAAAACATG
CTGTTGTTAATTTGATAAACTATCAGGATGATGCTGAACTTGCAACTCGTGCAATCCCAGAACTGACCAA
ACTGTTGAATGATGAGGACCAGGTGGTGGTAAACAAGGCTGCGGTTATGGTTCATCAGCTATCCAAAAAG
GAAGCATCTCGCCATGCTATTATGAGGTCTCCTCAAATGGTATCTGCAATTGTGCGTACCATGCAAAATA
CAAACGATGTGGAAACAGCCCGCTGTACTGCAGGCACACTACACAATCTCTCACATCACCGTGAAGGCTT
GTTGGCAATCTTCAAATCAGGAGGCATCCCTGCGTTGGTTAAAATGCTTGGGTCTCCGGTGGATTCTGTG
TTGTTCTATGCCATTACTACTCTTCACAATCTCCTGTTACATCAGGAGGGAGCCAAAATGGCTGTCCGTC
TGGCTGGAGGGCTGCAAAAAATGGTTGCCCTGCT
